>Addgene plasmid #58222 | pFGL820-2 | depositor full sequence | sequence record 89563 | pFGL820-2 sequence 9665 bps
CTCGAGAATTCGAGCTCGGTACCCGGGGGATCCACTAGTTCTAGAGTCGACATGCAATTCCCGTGCAATA
ATCAATTCCCATTATCAACTTAACCGTGCAGGCCATTCGTCCTCGCGCGCATCAGCTCTCTCCGTTGCTT
ATCCTTGCCTATACGAGTTGATGCACTGGTTAGCAAGTTGAACTAGAATCATACCCAAGGCTCAAAATGG
GCCACAGGAGTGCATTGGATATATTACTTACTGGCATCAAACGTGATGAACTCGTGCAGGCCGTTACCTC
CGGGCACCATGGGCAGAACAGGAACCTTCTTATCAGTCATCACCTCAAGCAGAGCGGGGCCGTCGGTGTT
GATCAGCCACGTCAGAGCATCAACGACATCGTCAGGCTTCGAAACACGGCGATGTTGAACGTCCATTGCA
TCGGCGAGCTTCATGAAGTCTGGGTTGCGCTGGTGTGTATGTGAGTAGCGGTCCTCGTAGAACAAGTTCT
GCCATTGGGTCACCATTCCCTGCTCCTCGTTGTTCAAGACAATGACCTTGACGCCAATGTTGAACTGTGC
CGCCGTCGAAAGCTCTGTCAGAGTCATGTTGAACGATGCGTCGCCGTCGATGTCAATGACCAAAGCATCT
GGCCTAGCAACCTTGGCGCCAATCGCTGCCGGCAGACCATATCCCATGGTTCCCAAACCGCCAGAGGTGA
TCATGGACCGTGGGTGCCTCCACCTGAAATGTTGTGCTGTCCACATTTGGTGCTGGCCAACACCGGTTGT
GATGTAGGTCATGTCCTTGCGGTCAGCAGTCAGGTTGCTCAGCTCCTCGATCAGAGTCTGAGGCTTGATG
AGACCACTACGCTCGGCCCTCTCATAATGTGACAGAGGCCACTTCTCCTTCCACTCCTTGATCTGGTCGA
ACCACTCCTTGCGATCGGTCATGGATCGTTGTTCAATCTTGGGGAGCAACAGCTTCAAGTTCGAAGCAAC
GTCGCCCTCAATGGCCTCTGTTGCTTGGACGACCTTGTTGATGTTCTTGGGCATAATCTCGAAGTGGACA
ATACCTCCGCGTCCTTCAGCAGCAGCTAGCTTGGCGGCAGGAGCAAATTTGGGGATGCTGCCAGTGACAC
GGTCATCGAAGCGGCCACCAAGGGCAATGATCAAATCGGCCTCTTGCATGGACATGTTGGCATAAGCCGA
ACCGTGCATACCAAGCATGTGCAGTGCCTTCTCGTCGAGCTCGTCAAAGGCTCCCAGACCATGCAGAGTG
GTGGTGACAGGAATCGAGGCCTTGTCGGCAAGCGCCTTGAGAAGTTCAACGCCGCCTTCCGACAAAATGA
CACCTTGGCCGGCATATATGACGGGCTTCTTGGCAATGTTGACGAGATCGGCTACGCGTTTGATGGAGTG
CTCAAGCTGCTTTCGGCCTGCCTCTTGGACAGCCCGTGCTGCTGCGCTAATAGAGGGAATCGAGGTCTCG
GTGGGGATAGCCCTCCTCAGCACACTAGCCGTGACGTCCTTGGGCAGATCGACCAAGACAGGCCCAGGTC
GCCCACTGGTGGCAATCTCAAAGGCCTCGTTAATTCTCCTCGGGAGCTCGTCAGCGCTCTTAACCATGAC
GTTCCACTTGGTGCAAGACCGGGAGATGCCTATGACGTCGGCCTCCTGGAAGGCGTCGCTTCCAATATCA
GAGGTAACAACCTGTCCTGAGAATACAACCAGAGGTGTACCGTCGGCAAGAGCGTCGGCCATGGGAGTGA
TGACATTTGTGGCACCGGGGCCGGAGGTGACGAGAACAACGCCGGGTTTGCCTGAAGCGCGAGCATAGCC
CTCTGCCATGTGGCCGGCGCCTTGCTCATGCTTGGGCAGAACAAAGTCGATGTGCTTCGAGTTGTAGATC
GCGTCGAACACGGGAAGGATAGCACCGCCAGGGTAACCGACTGTGACTCATGTGTCAGAATATGTGGTTG
AATATGTGGTTGAAATCGAGGGTAGGAATTTGTAGAATTAGACGCTTACAGATATGCTTGACGTTTTGCC
TCAGCATCATCTCGTGGAAAATCTCTCCTCCCGTCTTGCCAATGAATCTATGCCACGGTCAAATCAGTCT
TGTGCTTGTCCAAATGCGACGGCGGTATGGGTCTTGGCGGTGTAGGAGCGGTGTTGGCGCAACTTACGAT
TCGTCTGCCTCACCTGAGCGAGGGTTGACCAGAGGCTGGGGATCGCGGCGAGCATTGAAGCTGGCGCTGG
GCTTAGTTCGAGGTGCTCTGTAACAGAAGTGTCAGTGTTGTTCATCGTCATGAAATTGCAAGCCTTGTGA
CTTCAGGCGCAGACGTGTAGCTCGCATGGGGGTGGCGACACGTAACAGAGACGAAAAGACAAGGCGTAGT
GATGGCGTTTGTAACTCTGCCTGTTTGTTCGCTCGCTCGTGATTCTGACTTACGTTGCTGTTGCCGTCGC
TGGCGTCGAAAGGGTCCTGCTGCCGGGCTTGGCAATAGTTGCCGTGGCGGGCTTGAGAGTCGAGATGGTT
CGTGAACATCCCTTGGATGAGCCCCTCAGGGCTTTGCGGCCAACAGTACGAAGCATTTCGAATCTGTTCT
CAGTCGTCAATAATGGAGAAAAGAACGAGAGACGATGAGCTTGCTTGCTTGGCCGTTGAAGCGGGAAAAA
AAAGTAACGAGCCTCCAGCTAACTATTTTTCCTGGACCTGTCAGACGATGACAATTGAAGCAGGGCCAGG
CCTTTGGGCTGTGAATCGTGGAGTCATGTTTGCCGCCATCGGAGGTTCACAAATTTTCGACCAAGTCCCT
CCACACAATCCCCGCTCAACGGTGAATCCAGCCGGGAGATGTGGGGCACTGTGGCGTTGGCACCTCGACC
TGCAGGCATGCAAGCTTGGCACTGGCCGTCGTTTTACAACGTCGTGACTGGGAAAACCCTGGCGTTACCC
AACTTAATCGCCTTGCAGCACATCCCCCTTTCGCCAGCTGGCGTAATAGCGAAGAGGCCCGCACCGATCG
CCCTTCCCAACAGTTGCGCAGCCTGAATGGCGAATGCTAGAGCAGCTTGAGCTTGGATCAGATTGTCGTT
TCCCGCCTTCAGTTTAAACTATCAGTGTTTGACAGGATATATTGGCGGGTAAACCTAAGAGAAAAGAGCG
TTTATTAGAATAATCGGATATTTAAAAGGGCGTGAAAAGGTTTATCCGTTGGTCCATTTGTATGTCCATG
CCAACCACAGGGTTCCCCTCGGGATCAAAGTACTTTGATCCAACCCCTCCGCTGCTATAGTGCAGTCGGC
TTCTGACGTTCAGTGCAGCCGTCTTCTGAAAACGACATGTCGCACAAGTCCTAAGTTACGCGACAGGCTG
CCGCCCTGCCCTTTTCCTGGCGTTTTCTTGTCGCGTGTTTTAGTCGCATAAAGTAGAATACTTGCGACTA
GAACCGGAGACATTACGCCATGAACAAGAGCGCCGCCGCTGGCCTGCTGGGCTATGCCCGCGTCAGCACC
GACGACCAGGACTTGACCAACCAACGGGCCGAACTGCACGCGGCCGGCTGCACCAAGCTGTTTTCCGAGA
AGATCACCGGCACCAGGCGCGACCGCCCGGAGCTGGCCAGGATGCTTGACCACCTACGCCCTGGCGACGT
TGTGACAGTGACCAGGCTAGACCGCCTGGCCCGCAGCACCCGCGACCTACTGGACATTGCCGAGCGCATC
CAGGAGGCCGGCGCGGGCCTGCGTAGCCTGGCAGAGCCGTGGGCCGACACCACCACGCCGGCCGGCCGCA
TGGTGTTGACCGTGTTCGCCGGCATTGCCGAGTTCGAGCGTTCCCTAATCATCGACCGCACCCGGAGCGG
GCGCGAGGCCGCCAAGGCCCGAGGCGTGAAGTTTGGCCCCCGCCCTACCCTCACCCCGGCACAGATCGCG
CACGCCCGCGAGCTGATCGACCAGGAAGGCCGCACCGTGAAAGAGGCGGCTGCACTGCTTGGCGTGCATC
GCTCGACCCTGTACCGCGCACTTGAGCGCAGCGAGGAAGTGACGCCCACCGAGGCCAGGCGGCGCGGTGC
CTTCCGTGAGGACGCATTGACCGAGGCCGACGCCCTGGCGGCCGCCGAGAATGAACGCCAAGAGGAACAA
GCATGAAACCGCACCAGGACGGCCAGGACGAACCGTTTTTCATTACCGAAGAGATCGAGGCGGAGATGAT
CGCGGCCGGGTACGTGTTCGAGCCGCCCGCGCACGTCTCAACCGTGCGGCTGCATGAAATCCTGGCCGGT
TTGTCTGATGCCAAGCTGGCGGCCTGGCCGGCCAGCTTGGCCGCTGAAGAAACCGAGCGCCGCCGTCTAA
AAAGGTGATGTGTATTTGAGTAAAACAGCTTGCGTCATGCGGTCGCTGCGTATATGATGCGATGAGTAAA
TAAACAAATACGCAAGGGGAACGCATGAAGGTTATCGCTGTACTTAACCAGAAAGGCGGGTCAGGCAAGA
CGACCATCGCAACCCATCTAGCCCGCGCCCTGCAACTCGCCGGGGCCGATGTTCTGTTAGTCGATTCCGA
TCCCCAGGGCAGTGCCCGCGATTGGGCGGCCGTGCGGGAAGATCAACCGCTAACCGTTGTCGGCATCGAC
CGCCCGACGATTGACCGCGACGTGAAGGCCATCGGCCGGCGCGACTTCGTAGTGATCGACGGAGCGCCCC
AGGCGGCGGACTTGGCTGTGTCCGCGATCAAGGCAGCCGACTTCGTGCTGATTCCGGTGCAGCCAAGCCC
TTACGACATATGGGCCACCGCCGACCTGGTGGAGCTGGTTAAGCAGCGCATTGAGGTCACGGATGGAAGG
CTACAAGCGGCCTTTGTCGTGTCGCGGGCGATCAAAGGCACGCGCATCGGCGGTGAGGTTGCCGAGGCGC
TGGCCGGGTACGAGCTGCCCATTCTTGAGTCCCGTATCACGCAGCGCGTGAGCTACCCAGGCACTGCCGC
CGCCGGCACAACCGTTCTTGAATCAGAACCCGAGGGCGACGCTGCCCGCGAGGTCCAGGCGCTGGCCGCT
GAAATTAAATCAAAACTCATTTGAGTTAATGAGGTAAAGAGAAAATGAGCAAAAGCACAAACACGCTAAG
TGCCGGCCGTCCGAGCGCACGCAGCAGCAAGGCTGCAACGTTGGCCAGCCTGGCAGACACGCCAGCCATG
AAGCGGGTCAACTTTCAGTTGCCGGCGGAGGATCACACCAAGCTGAAGATGTACGCGGTACGCCAAGGCA
AGACCATTACCGAGCTGCTATCTGAATACATCGCGCAGCTACCAGAGTAAATGAGCAAATGAATAAATGA
GTAGATGAATTTTAGCGGCTAAAGGAGGCGGCATGGAAAATCAAGAACAACCAGGCACCGACGCCGTGGA
ATGCCCCATGTGTGGAGGAACGGGCGGTTGGCCAGGCGTAAGCGGCTGGGTTGTCTGCCGGCCCTGCAAT
GGCACTGGAACCCCCAAGCCCGAGGAATCGGCGTGACGGTCGCAAACCATCCGGCCCGGTACAAATCGGC
GCGGCGCTGGGTGATGACCTGGTGGAGAAGTTGAAGGCCGCGCAGGCCGCCCAGCGGCAACGCATCGAGG
CAGAAGCACGCCCCGGTGAATCGTGGCAAGCGGCCGCTGATCGAATCCGCAAAGAATCCCGGCAACCGCC
GGCAGCCGGTGCGCCGTCGATTAGGAAGCCGCCCAAGGGCGACGAGCAACCAGATTTTTTCGTTCCGATG
CTCTATGACGTGGGCACCCGCGATAGTCGCAGCATCATGGACGTGGCCGTTTTCCGTCTGTCGAAGCGTG
ACCGACGAGCTGGCGAGGTGATCCGCTACGAGCTTCCAGACGGGCACGTAGAGGTTTCCGCAGGGCCGGC
CGGCATGGCCAGTGTGTGGGATTACGACCTGGTACTGATGGCGGTTTCCCATCTAACCGAATCCATGAAC
CGATACCGGGAAGGGAAGGGAGACAAGCCCGGCCGCGTGTTCCGTCCACACGTTGCGGACGTACTCAAGT
TCTGCCGGCGAGCCGATGGCGGAAAGCAGAAAGACGACCTGGTAGAAACCTGCATTCGGTTAAACACCAC
GCACGTTGCCATGCAGCGTACGAAGAAGGCCAAGAACGGCCGCCTGGTGACGGTATCCGAGGGTGAAGCC
TTGATTAGCCGCTACAAGATCGTAAAGAGCGAAACCGGGCGGCCGGAGTACATCGAGATCGAGCTAGCTG
ATTGGATGTACCGCGAGATCACAGAAGGCAAGAACCCGGACGTGCTGACGGTTCACCCCGATTACTTTTT
GATCGATCCCGGCATCGGCCGTTTTCTCTACCGCCTGGCACGCCGCGCCGCAGGCAAGGCAGAAGCCAGA
TGGTTGTTCAAGACGATCTACGAACGCAGTGGCAGCGCCGGAGAGTTCAAGAAGTTCTGTTTCACCGTGC
GCAAGCTGATCGGGTCAAATGACCTGCCGGAGTACGATTTGAAGGAGGAGGCGGGGCAGGCTGGCCCGAT
CCTAGTCATGCGCTACCGCAACCTGATCGAGGGCGAAGCATCCGCCGGTTCCTAATGTACGGAGCAGATG
CTAGGGCAAATTGCCCTAGCAGGGGAAAAAGGTCGAAAAGGTCTCTTTCCTGTGGATAGCACGTACATTG
GGAACCCAAAGCCGTACATTGGGAACCGGAACCCGTACATTGGGAACCCAAAGCCGTACATTGGGAACCG
GTCACACATGTAAGTGACTGATATAAAAGAGAAAAAAGGCGATTTTTCCGCCTAAAACTCTTTAAAACTT
ATTAAAACTCTTAAAACCCGCCTGGCCTGTGCATAACTGTCTGGCCAGCGCACAGCCGAAGAGCTGCAAA
AAGCGCCTACCCTTCGGTCGCTGCGCTCCCTACGCCCCGCCGCTTCGCGTCGGCCTATCGCGGCCGCTGG
CCGCTCAAAAATGGCTGGCCTACGGCCAGGCAATCTACCAGGGCGCGGACAAGCCGCGCCGTCGCCACTC
GACCGCCGGCGCCCACATCAAGGCACCCTGCCTCGCGCGTTTCGGTGATGACGGTGAAAACCTCTGACAC
ATGCAGCTCCCGGAGACGGTCACAGCTTGTCTGTAAGCGGATGCCGGGAGCAGACAAGCCCGTCAGGGCG
CGTCAGCGGGTGTTGGCGGGTGTCGGGGCGCAGCCATGACCCAGTCACGTAGCGATAGCGGAGTGTATAC
TGGCTTAACTATGCGGCATCAGAGCAGATTGTACTGAGAGTGCACCATATGCGGTGTGAAATACCGCACA
GATGCGTAAGGAGAAAATACCGCATCAGGCGCTCTTCCGCTTCCTCGCTCACTGACTCGCTGCGCTCGGT
CGTTCGGCTGCGGCGAGCGGTATCAGCTCACTCAAAGGCGGTAATACGGTTATCCACAGAATCAGGGGAT
AACGCAGGAAAGAACATGTGAGCAAAAGGCCAGCAAAAGGCCAGGAACCGTAAAAAGGCCGCGTTGCTGG
CGTTTTTCCATAGGCTCCGCCCCCCTGACGAGCATCACAAAAATCGACGCTCAAGTCAGAGGTGGCGAAA
CCCGACAGGACTATAAAGATACCAGGCGTTTCCCCCTGGAAGCTCCCTCGTGCGCTCTCCTGTTCCGACC
CTGCCGCTTACCGGATACCTGTCCGCCTTTCTCCCTTCGGGAAGCGTGGCGCTTTCTCATAGCTCACGCT
GTAGGTATCTCAGTTCGGTGTAGGTCGTTCGCTCCAAGCTGGGCTGTGTGCACGAACCCCCCGTTCAGCC
CGACCGCTGCGCCTTATCCGGTAACTATCGTCTTGAGTCCAACCCGGTAAGACACGACTTATCGCCACTG
GCAGCAGCCACTGGTAACAGGATTAGCAGAGCGAGGTATGTAGGCGGTGCTACAGAGTTCTTGAAGTGGT
GGCCTAACTACGGCTACACTAGAAGGACAGTATTTGGTATCTGCGCTCTGCTGAAGCCAGTTACCTTCGG
AAAAAGAGTTGGTAGCTCTTGATCCGGCAAACAAACCACCGCTGGTAGCGGTGGTTTTTTTGTTTGCAAG
CAGCAGATTACGCGCAGAAAAAAAGGATCTCAAGAAGATCCTTTGATCTTTTCTACGGGGTCTGACGCTC
AGTGGAACGAAAACTCACGTTAAGGGATTTTGGTCATGCATTCTAGGTACTAAAACAATTCATCCAGTAA
AATATAATATTTTATTTTCTCCCAATCAGGCTTGATCCCCAGTAAGTCAAAAAATAGCTCGACATACTGT
TCTTCCCCGATATCCTCCCTGATCGACCGGACGCAGAAGGCAATGTCATACCACTTGTCCGCCCTGCCGC
TTCTCCCAAGATCAATAAAGCCACTTACTTTGCCATCTTTCACAAAGATGTTGCTGTCTCCCAGGTCGCC
GTGGGAAAAGACAAGTTCCTCTTCGGGCTTTTCCGTCTTTAAAAAATCATACAGCTCGCGCGGATCTTTA
AATGGAGTGTCTTCTTCCCAGTTTTCGCAATCCACATCGGCCAGATCGTTATTCAGTAAGTAATCCAATT
CGGCTAAGCGGCTGTCTAAGCTATTCGTATAGGGACAATCCGATATGTCGATGGAGTGAAAGAGCCTGAT
GCACTCCGCATACAGCTCGATAATCTTTTCAGGGCTTTGTTCATCTTCATACTCTTCCGAGCAAAGGACG
CCATCGGCCTCACTCATGAGCAGATTGCTCCAGCCATCATGCCGTTCAAAGTGCAGGACCTTTGGAACAG
GCAGCTTTCCTTCCAGCCATAGCATCATGTCCTTTTCCCGTTCCACATCATAGGTGGTCCCTTTATACCG
GCTGTCCGTCATTTTTAAATATAGGTTTTCATTTTCTCCCACCAGCTTATATACCTTAGCAGGAGACATT
CCTTCCGTATCTTTTACGCAGCGGTATTTTTCGATCAGTTTTTTCAATTCCGGTGATATTCTCATTTTAG
CCATTTATTATTTCCTTCCTCTTTTCTACAGTATTTAAAGATACCCCAAGAAGCTAATTATAACAAGACG
AACTCCAATTCACTGTTCCTTGCATTCTAAAACCTTAAATACCAGAAAACAGCTTTTTCAAAGTTGTTTT
CAAAGTTGGCGTATAACATAGTATCGACGGAGCCGATTTTGAAACCGCGGTGATCACAGGCAGCAACGCT
CTGTCATCGTTACAATCAACATGCTACCCTCCGCGAGATCATCCGTGTTTCAAACCCGGCAGCTTAGTTG
CCGTTCTTCCGAATAGCATCGGTAACATGAGCAAAGTCTGCCGCCTTACAACGGCTCTCCCGCTGACGCC
GTCCCGGACTGATGGGCTGCCTGTATCGAGTGGTGATTTTGTGCCGAGCTGCCGGTCGGGGAGCTGTTGG
CTGGCTGGTGGCAGGATATATTGTGGTGTAAACAAATTGACGCTTAGACAACTTAATAACACATTGCGGA
CGTTTTTAATGTACTGAATTAACGCCGAATTAATTCGGGGGATCTGGATTTTAGTACTGGATTTTGGTTT
TAGGAATTAGAAATTTTATTGATAGAAGTATTTTACAAATACAAATACATACTAAGGGTTTCTTATATGC
TCAACACATGAGCGAAACCCTATAGGAACCCTAATTCCCTTATCTGGGAACTACTCACACATTATTATGG
AGAAA
Features (pLannotate 1.2.2; 15 found; start..end, strand, type, name):
      6..28      +  misc_feature   MCS (fragment): pUC18/19 multiple cloning site
    246..1928    -  CDS            ILV2 (fragment): ILVB_YEAST - Also known as SMR1. Experimental evidence at protein level: Swiss-Prot protein existence level 1. From Saccharomyces cerevisiae (strain ATCC 204508 / S288c) (Baker's yeast).
   2865..2887    +  misc_feature   MCS (fragment): pUC18/19 multiple cloning site
   2890..3044    +  CDS            lacZα (fragment): LacZα fragment of β-galactosidase; lacZ fragment
   3110..3134    +  misc_feature   RB T-DNA repeat: right border repeat from nopaline C58 T-DNA
   3474..3875    +  CDS            Y4CG_SINFN (fragment): Protein inferred from homology: Swiss-Prot protein existence level 3. From Sinorhizobium fredii (strain NBRC 101917 / NGR234).
   4435..5064    +  CDS            pVS1 StaA: stability protein from the Pseudomonas plasmid pVS1 (Heeb et al., 2000)
   5497..6565    +  CDS            pVS1 RepA (fragment): replication protein from the Pseudomonas plasmid pVS1 (Heeb et al., 2000)
   6631..6825    +  rep_origin     pVS1 oriV: origin of replication for the Pseudomonas plasmid pVS1 (Heeb et al., 2000)
   7028..7067    +  CDS            rop (fragment): Rop protein, which maintains plasmids at low copy number; rop
   7169..7309    +  misc_feature   bom: basis of mobility region from pBR322
   7495..8083    -  rep_origin     ori: high-copy-number ColE1/pMB1/pBR322/pUC origin of replication
   8170..8964    -  CDS            KanR: aminoglycoside phosphotransferase; aphA-3; confers resistance to kanamycin
   9389..9413    +  misc_feature   LB T-DNA repeat: left border repeat from nopaline C58 T-DNA
   9491..9665    -  polyA_signal   CaMV poly(A) signal: cauliflower mosaic virus polyadenylation signal
