[The description below was written by a language model from this plasmid's Addgene catalogue record and pLannotate feature annotations shown in this document.]
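Description:
pFGL820-2 is a 9,665 bp binary T-DNA vector for Agrobacterium tumefaciens-mediated transformation (ATMT) of filamentous fungi, built on the pFGL815 backbone. Although catalogued as a bacterial expression vector, its architecture is that of a pCAMBIA-like shuttle plasmid. A ColE1/pMB1-type origin with the pBR322 bom region supports high-copy propagation in E. coli. The pVS1 oriV, RepA and StaA stability functions allow replication and maintenance in Agrobacterium. A kanamycin resistance gene (aminoglycoside phosphotransferase) located outside the T-DNA provides bacterial selection.

The region between the nopaline-type left and right border repeats is the segment transferred into the fungal genome. It carries a roughly 2.8 kb sulfonylurea resistance (SUR) cassette, the Magnaporthe grisea ILV2 gene under its native promoter, derived from pCB1550. ILV2 encodes acetolactate synthase, the target of sulfonylurea herbicides, and the resistant allele lets transformants be selected on chlorimuron ethyl. The automated annotation labels this coding region by homology to the yeast ILV2 protein, but the catalogue gives Magnaporthe as the source. The depositor notes that the cloned gene differs from the GenBank reference by a G120V substitution, which is said not to contribute to resistance.

The cassette is flanked by remnants of the pUC18/19 multiple cloning site. A lacZα fragment lies near the right border and a CaMV polyadenylation signal near the left border. The record gives the cloning sites inconsistently, as PstI and SalI in one field and as XhoI (destroyed) and SalI in another. The plasmid serves as a selectable-marker vector for fungal transformation. The record names no other cargo gene.
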