Addgene plasmid #58222: pFGL820-2
Purpose: For fungal transformation via ATMT. Transformants to be selected by sulfonylurea (specially chlorimuro ethyl) resistance.
Depositing lab: Naweed Naqvi. Depositing organization: Temasek Life Sciences Laboratory. Publication: A series of vectors for fungal transformation. Sweigard JA, Chumley F, Carroll A, Farrall L, Valent B. Fungal Genetics Reports, 1997. Vol. 44, Article 19 10.4148/1941-4765.1287.
Backbone
  Vector backbone: pFGL815
  Modifications to backbone: Sulfonylurea resistance (SUR) cassette (2.8kb)has been cloned into pFGL815 (Addgene 52322) between Pst1 and Sal1 sites.
  Vector type: Bacterial Expression
  Selectable markers: Sulfonylurea (chlorimuron ethyl)
Growth in bacteria
  Bacterial resistance: Kanamycin, 50 μg/mL
  Growth temperature: 37°C
  Growth strain: XL1 Blue
  Copy number: High Copy
Gene/Insert
  Gene/Insert name: ILV2 (alt name: SUR)
  Species: Magnaporthe grisea
  Insert size (bp): 2830
  GenBank ID: AF013601
  Promoter: ILV2 native promoter
  Cloning method: Restriction Enzyme; 5′ cloning site XhoI (destroyed during cloning); 3′ cloning site SalI (not destroyed)
  Sequencing primers: 5′ CACCTCGAGGTGCCAACGCCACAGTGCCCCACATCT; 3′ CGACGTCGACATGCAATTCCCGTGCAATAATCAATTCC
Resource information
  A portion of this plasmid was derived from a plasmid made by: pCB1550 from FGSC (Fungal Genetics Stock Center).
Terms and licenses: Academic/Nonprofit Terms; Industry Terms: Not Available to Industry
Depositor comments: Reference: Sweigard J, Chumley F, Carroll A, Farrall L, Valent B (1997) A series of vectors for fungal transformation. Fungal Genet Newsl 44: 52-53 Please note that the actual sequence of the SUR gene in this plasmid differs from the Genbank reference sequence AF013601 by a G120V mutation in the ILV2 locus. G120V does not contribute to the sulfonyl urea resistance per se.
How to cite: pFGL820-2 was a gift from Naweed Naqvi (Addgene plasmid # 58222 ; http://n2t.net/addgene:58222 ; RRID:Addgene_58222)
