>Addgene plasmid #58222 | pFGL820-2 | depositor partial sequence | sequence record 89564 | SUR cassette (Pst1_Sal1)
CTGCAGGTCGAGGTGCCAACGCCACAGTGCCCCACATCTCCCGGCTGGATTCACCGTTGAGCGGGGATTG
TGTGGAGGGACTTGGTCGAAAATTTGTGAACCTCCGATGGCGGCAAACATGACTCCACGATTCACAGCCC
AAAGGCCTGGCCCTGCTTCAATTGTCATCGTCTGACAGGTCCAGGAAAAATAGTTAGCTGGAGGCTCGTT
ACTTTTTTTTCCCGCTTCAACGGCCAAGCAAGCAAGCTCATCGTCTCTCGTTCTTTTCTCCATTATTGAC
GACTGAGAACAGATTCGAAATGCTTCGTACTGTTGGCCGCAAAGCCCTGAGGGGCTCATCCAAGGGATGT
TCACGAACCATCTCGACTCTCAAGCCCGCCACGGCAACTATTGCCAAGCCCGGCAGCAGGACCCTTTCGA
CGCCAGCGACGGCAACAGCAACGTAAGTCAGAATCACGAGCGAGCGAACAAACAGGCAGAGTTACAAACG
CCATCACTACGCCTTGTCTTTTCGTCTCTGTTACGTGTCGCCACCCCCATGCGAGCTACACGTCTGCGCC
TGAAGTCACAAGGCTTGCAATTTCATGACGATGAACAACACTGACACTTCTGTTACAGAGCACCTCGAAC
TAAGCCCAGCGCCAGCTTCAATGCTCGCCGCGATCCCCAGCCTCTGGTCAACCCTCGCTCAGGTGAGGCA
GACGAATCGTAAGTTGCGCCAACACCGCTCCTACACCGCCAAGACCCATACCGCCGTCGCATTTGGACAA
GCACAAGACTGATTTGACCGTGGCATAGATTCATTGGCAAGACGGGAGGAGAGATTTTCCACGAGATGAT
GCTGAGGCAAAACGTCAAGCATATCTGTAAGCGTCTAATTCTACAAATTCCTACCCTCGATTTCAACCAC
ATATTCAACCACATATTCTGACACATGAGTCACAGTCGGTTACCCTGGCGGTGCTATCCTTCCCGTGTTC
GACGCGATCTACAACTCGAAGCACATCGACTTTGTTCTGCCCAAGCATGAGCAAGGCGCCGGCCACATGG
CAGAGGGCTATGCTCGCGCTTCAGGCAAACCCGGCGTTGTTCTCGTCACCTCCGGCCCCGGTGCCACAAA
TGTCATCACTCCCATGGCCGACGCTCTTGCCGACGGTACACCTCTGGTTGTATTCTCAGGACAGGTTGTT
ACCTCTGATATTGGAAGCGACGCCTTCCAGGAGGCCGACGTCATAGGCATCTCCCGGTCTTGCACCAAGT
GGAACGTCATGGTTAAGAGCGCTGACGAGCTCCCGAGGAGAATTAACGAGGCCTTTGAGATTGCCACCAG
TGGGCGACCTGGGCCTGTCTTGGTCGATCTGCCCAAGGACGTCACGGCTAGTGTGCTGAGGAGGGCTATC
CCCACCGAGACCTCGATTCCCTCTATTAGCGCAGCAGCACGGGCTGTCCAAGAGGCAGGCCGAAAGCAGC
TTGAGCACTCCATCAAACGCGTAGCCGATCTCGTCAACATTGCCAAGAAGCCCGTCATATATGCCGGCCA
AGGTGTCATTTTGTCGGAAGGCGGCGTTGAACTTCTCAAGGCGCTTGCCGACAAGGCCTCGATTCCTGTC
ACCACCACTCTGCATGGTCTGGGAGCCTTTGACGAGCTCGACGAGAAGGCACTGCACATGCTTGGTATGC
ACGGTTCGGCTTATGCCAACATGTCCATGCAAGAGGCCGATTTGATCATTGCCCTTGGTGGCCGCTTCGA
TGACCGTGTCACTGGCAGCATCCCCAAATTTGCTCCTGCCGCCAAGCTAGCTGCTGCTGAAGGACGCGGA
GGTATTGTCCACTTCGAGATTATGCCCAAGAACATCAACAAGGTCGTCCAAGCAACAGAGGCCATTGAGG
GCGACGTTGCTTCGAACTTGAAGCTGTTGCTCCCCAAGATTGAACAACGATCCATGACCGATCGCAAGGA
GTGGTTCGACCAGATCAAGGAGTGGAAGGAGAAGTGGCCTCTGTCACATTATGAGAGGGCCGAGCGTAGT
GGTCTCATCAAGCCTCAGACTCTGATCGAGGAGCTGAGCAACCTGACTGCTGACCGCAAGGACATGACCT
ACATCACAACCGGTGTTGGCCAGCACCAAATGTGGACAGCACAACATTTCAGGTGGAGGCACCCACGGTC
CATGATCACCTCTGGCGGTTTGGGAACCATGGGATATGGTCTGCCGGCAGCGATTGGCGCCAAGGTTGCT
AGGCCAGATGCTTTGGTCATTGACATCGACGGCGACGCATCGTTCAACATGACTCTGACAGAGCTTTCGA
CGGCGGCACAGTTCAACATTGGCGTCAAGGTCATTGTCTTGAACAACGAGGAGCAGGGAATGGTGACCCA
ATGGCAGAACTTGTTCTACGAGGACCGCTACTCACATACACACCAGCGCAACCCAGACTTCATGAAGCTC
GCCGATGCAATGGACGTTCAACATCGCCGTGTTTCGAAGCCTGACGATGTCGTTGATGCTCTGACGTGGC
TGATCAACACCGACGGCCCCGCTCTGCTTGAGGTGATGACTGATAAGAAGGTTCCTGTTCTGCCCATGGT
GCCCGGAGGTAACGGCCTGCACGAGTTCATCACGTTTGATGCCAGTAAGTAATATATCCAATGCACTCCT
GTGGCCCATTTTGAGCCTTGGGTATGATTCTAGTTCAACTTGCTAACCAGTGCATCAACTCGTATAGGCA
AGGATAAGCAACGGAGAGAGCTGATGCGCGCGAGGACGAATGGCCTGCACGGTTAAGTTGATAATGGGAA
TTGATTATTGCACGGGAATTGCATGTCGAC
