>Addgene plasmid #58222 | pFGL820-2 | addgene partial sequence | sequence record 113921 | LB-F1 5'-gtggtgtaaacaaattgacgc-3'
TGTACTGAATTAACGCCGAATTAATTCGGGGGATCTGGATTTTAGTACTGGATTTTGGTTTTAGGAATTA
GAAATTTTATTGATAGAAGTATTTTACAAATACAAATACATACTAAGGGTTTCTTATATGCTCAACACAT
GAGCGAAACCCTATAGGAACCCTAATTCCCTTATCTGGGAACTACTCACACATTATTATGGAGAAACTCG
AGAATTCGAGCTCGGTACCCGGGGGATCCACTAGTTCTAGAGTCGACATGCAATTCCCGTGCAATAATCA
ATTCCCATTATCAACTTAACCGTGCAGGCCATTCGTCCTCGCGCGCATCAGCTCTCTCCGTTGCTTATCC
TTGCCTATACGAGTTGATGCACTGGTTAGCAAGTTGAACTAGAATCATACCCAAGGCTCAAAATGGGCCA
CAGGAGTGCATTGGATATATTACTTACTGGCATCAAACGTGATGAACTCGTGCAGGCCGTTACCTCCGGG
CACCATGGGCAGAACAGGAACCTTCTTATCAGTCATCACCTCAAGCAGAGCGGGGCCGTCGGTGTTGATC
AGCCACGTCAGAGCATCAACGACATCGTCAGGCTTCGAAACACGGCGATGTTGAACGTCCATTGCATCGG
CGAGCTTCATGAAGTCTGGGTTGCGCTGGTGTGTATGTGAGTAGCGGTCCTCGTAGAACAAGTTCTGCCA
TTGGGTCACCATTCCCTGCTCCTCGTTGTTCAAGACAATGACCTTGACGCCAATGTTGAACTGTGCCGCC
GTCG
