>Addgene plasmid #58222 | pFGL820-2 | addgene partial sequence | sequence record 113924 | M13-F20 5'-TGTAAAACGACGGCCAGT-3'
CGTCTGCCTCACCTGAGCGAGGGTTGACCAGAGGCTGGGGATCGCGGCGAGCATTGAAGCTGGCGCTGGG
CTTAGTTCGAGGTGCTCTGTAACAGAAGTGTCAGTGTTGTTCATCGTCATGAAATTGCAAGCCTTGTGAC
TTCAGGCGCAGACGTGTAGCTCGCATGGGGGTGGCGACACGTAACAGAGACGAAAAGACAAGGCGTAGTG
ATGGCGTTTGTAACTCTGCCTGTTTGTTCGCTCGCTCGTGATTCTGACTTACGTTGCTGTTGCCGTCGCT
GGCGTCGAAAGGGTCCTGCTGCCGGGCTTGGCAATAGTTGCCGTGGCGGGCTTGAGAGTCGAGATGGTTC
GTGAACATCCCTTGGATGAGCCCCTCAGGGCTTTGCGGCCAACAGTACGAAGCATTTCGAATCTGTTCTC
AGTCGTCAATAATGGAGAAAAGAACGAGAGACGATGAGCTTGCTTGCTTGGCCGTTGAAGCGGGAAAAAA
AAGTAACGAGCCTCCAGCTAACTATTTTTCCTGGACCTGTCAGACGATGACAATTGAAGCAGGGCCAGGC
CTTTGGGCTGTGAATCGTGGAGTCATGTTTGCCGCCATCGGAGGTTCACAAATTTTCGACCAAGTCCCTC
CACACAATCCCCGCTCAACGGTGAATCCAGCCGGGAGATGT
