>Addgene plasmid #58222 | pFGL820-2 | addgene partial sequence | sequence record 114967 | MgILV2-N-R 5'-GCCTCGTTAATTCTCCTCGG-3'
AGATGCCTATGACGTCGGCCTCCTGGAAGGCGTCGCTTCCAATATCAGAGGTAACAACCTGTCCTGAGAA
TACAACCAGAGGTGTACCGTCGGCAAGAGCGTCGGCCATGGGAGTGATGACATTTGTGGCACCGGGGCCG
GAGGTGACGAGAACAACGCCGGGTTTGCCTGAAGCGCGAGCATAGCCCTCTGCCATGTGGCCGGCGCCTT
GCTCATGCTTGGGCAGAACAAAGTCGATGTGCTTCGAGTTGTAGATCGCGTCGAACACGGGAAGGATAGC
ACCGCCAGGGTAACCGACTGTGACTCATGTGTCAGAATATGTGGTTGAATATGTGGTTGAAATCGAGGGT
AGGAATTTGTAGAATTAGACGCTTACAGATATGCTTGACGTTTTGCCTCAGCATCATCTCGTGGAAAATC
TCTCCTCCCGTCTTGCCAATGAATCTATGCCACGGTCAAATCAGTCTTGTGCTTGTCCAAATGCGACGGC
GGTATGGGTCTTGGCGGTGTAGGAGCGGTGTTGGCGCAACTTACGATTCGTCTGCCTCACCTGAGCGAGG
GTTGACCAGAGGCTGGGGATCGCGGCGAGCATTGAAGCTGGCGCTGGGCTTAGTTCGAGGTGCTCTGTAA
CAGAAGTGTCAGTGTTGTTCATCGTCATGAAATTGCAAGCCTTGTGACTTCAGGCGCAGACGTGTAGCTC
GCAT
